Addgene plasmid #144461: TFORF2985
Purpose: Lentiviral vector for overexpressing transcription factor ORFs with unique 24-bp barcodes. Barcodes facilitate identification of transcription factors in pooled screens.
Depositing lab: Feng Zhang. Depositing organization: Broad Institute. Publication: A transcription factor atlas of directed differentiation. Joung J, Ma S, Tay T, Geiger-Schuller KR, Kirchgatterer PC, Verdine VK, Guo B, Arias-Garcia MA, Allen WE, Singh A, Kuksenko O, Abudayyeh OO, Gootenberg JS, Fu Z, Macrae RK, Buenrostro JD, Regev A, Zhang F. Cell. 2023 Jan 5;186(1):209-229.e26. doi: 10.1016/j.cell.2022.11.026. PubMed 36608654.
Backbone
  Vector backbone: pLX_TRC317
  Backbone manufacturer: Broad Institute Genetic Perturbation Platform
  Backbone size w/o insert (bp): 8264
  Vector type: Mammalian Expression, Lentiviral
  Selectable markers: Puromycin
Growth in bacteria
  Bacterial resistance: Ampicillin, 100 μg/mL
  Growth temperature: 37°C
  Growth strain: NEB Stable
  Copy number: High Copy
Gene/Insert
  Gene/Insert name: TEAD2
  Species: H. sapiens (human)
  Insert size (bp): 1547
  Entrez Gene: TEAD2 (a.k.a. ETF, TEAD-2, TEF-4, TEF4)
  Promoter: EF1a
  Tag / fusion protein: V5 (C terminal on insert)
  Cloning method: Gateway Cloning
  Sequencing primers: 5′ GGGTGGAGACTGAAGTTAGGCCAG; 3′ CACATAGCGTAAAAGGAGCAACATAG
Resource information
  A portion of this plasmid was derived from a plasmid made by: Broad Institute Genetic Perturbation Platform
Terms and licenses: Academic/Nonprofit Terms; Industry Terms: Not Available to Industry
Depositor comments: NM_003598.1 Please test multiple small colonies in case of plasmid recombination. To make this collection available in a timely manner, a portion of this collection was not fully sequenced by Addgene. If an Addgene verified full plasmid sequence is not available, please contact us prior to placing an order to request the full sequence.
How to cite: TFORF2985 was a gift from Feng Zhang (Addgene plasmid # 144461 ; http://n2t.net/addgene:144461 ; RRID:Addgene_144461)
