[The description below was written by a language model from this plasmid's Addgene catalogue record and pLannotate feature annotations shown in this document.]
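Description:
TFORF2985 is a lentiviral mammalian expression plasmid built on the pLX_TRC317 backbone and carrying the human transcription factor TEAD2 (also known as TEF-4), a DNA-binding effector of the Hippo signalling pathway. It belongs to a barcoded transcription factor ORF collection in which each ORF is paired with a unique 24-bp barcode, so that individual factors can be identified in pooled overexpression screens. The barcode is not annotated as a separate feature in the table. In bacteria the plasmid is maintained through a high-copy ColE1/pUC-type origin and selected with ampicillin via the β-lactamase gene. An f1 origin and remnants of lac, T7 and T3 cloning elements are also present in the backbone. The depositor cautions that the plasmid can recombine.

The viral portion has a third-generation, self-inactivating layout. An RSV promoter drives a truncated HIV-1 5' LTR, followed by the Ψ packaging signal with a gag fragment, the RRE for Rev-dependent export of the genomic RNA, a cPPT/CTS, and a ΔU3 3' LTR followed by an SV40 polyadenylation signal. Within the provirus, an SV40 early promoter fragment drives puromycin N-acetyltransferase for selection of transduced cells. Downstream, the EF-1α promoter drives the TEAD2 ORF, which was introduced by Gateway cloning and is flanked by attB1 and attB2 sites. The ORF is followed by the attB2 site and then a V5 epitope, which the record describes as a C-terminal tag. A WPRE lies after the cassette to enhance transcript expression. The annotated full sequence of about 9.8 kb agrees with the stated backbone and insert sizes. Typical use is production of lentivirus for stable, constitutive TEAD2 overexpression in mammalian cells, either alone or as part of pooled directed-differentiation screens.
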