Features (pLannotate 1.2.2; 34 found; start..end, strand, type, name):
      5..231     +  promoter       RSV promoter: Rous sarcoma virus enhancer/promoter
    232..412     +  LTR            5' LTR (truncated): truncated 5' long terminal repeat (LTR) from HIV-1
    459..584     +  misc_feature   HIV-1 Ψ: packaging signal of human immunodeficiency virus type 1
    568..931     +  CDS            HIV-1 gag (fragment): gag protein from human immunodeficiency virus 1; gag
   1077..1310    +  misc_feature   RRE: The Rev response element (RRE) of HIV-1 allows for Rev-dependent mRNA export from the nucleus to the cytoplasm.
   1687..1713    +  CDS            Rev (fragment): human immunodeficiency virus 1 (HIV-1) Rev protein; rev; enhances nuclear export of unspliced and incompletely spliced viral mRNAs
   1720..1743    +  promoter       SV40 promoter (fragment): SV40 early promoter
   1744..1815    +  promoter       SV40 promoter (fragment): SV40 enhancer and early promoter
   1839..1974    +  rep_origin     SV40 ori: SV40 origin of replication
   2020..2616    +  CDS            PuroR (fragment): puromycin N-acetyltransferase; pac from Streptomyces; confers resistance to puromycin
   2665..2782    +  misc_feature   cPPT/CTS: central polypurine tract and central termination sequence of HIV-1
   2847..2913    +  CDS            small t antigen (fragment): SV40 (simian virus 40) small t antigen
   2920..4098    +  promoter       EF-1α promoter: strong constitutive promoter for human elongation factor EF-1α
   4119..4136    +  protein_bind   attB1 (fragment): mutant version of attB; core recombination site for the Gateway® BP reaction BP Clonase™
   4142..5482    +  CDS            TEAD2: TEAD2_HUMAN - Also known as TEF4. Experimental evidence at protein level: Swiss-Prot protein existence level 1. Transcription factor which plays a key role in the Hippo signaling pathway, a pathway involved in organ size control and tumor suppression by restricting proliferation and promoting apoptosis. The core of this pathway is composed of a kinase cascade wherein MST1/MST2, in complex with its regulatory protein SAV1, phosphorylates and activates LATS1/2 in complex with its regulatory protein MOB1, which in turn phosphorylates and inactivates YAP1 oncoprotein and WWTR1/TAZ. Acts by mediati
   5485..5508    -  protein_bind   attB2: mutant version of attB; recombination site for the Gateway® BP reaction BP Clonase™
   5516..5557    +  CDS            V5 tag: epitope tag from simian virus 5
   5573..5626    +  promoter       U6 promoter (fragment): RNA polymerase III promoter for human U6 snRNA
   5668..6256    +  misc_feature   WPRE: woodchuck hepatitis virus posttranscriptional regulatory element
   6307..6326    +  misc_feature   cPPT/CTS (fragment): central polypurine tract and central termination sequence of HIV-1
   6328..6561    +  LTR            3' LTR (ΔU3): self-inactivating 3' long terminal repeat (LTR) from HIV-1
   6639..6760    +  polyA_signal   SV40 poly(A) signal: SV40 polyadenylation signal
   6800..6935    +  rep_origin     SV40 ori: SV40 origin of replication
   6956..6974    -  promoter       T7 promoter: promoter for bacteriophage T7 RNA polymerase
   6982..7137    +  CDS            lacZα (fragment): LacZα fragment of β-galactosidase; lacZ fragment
   7142..7570    +  rep_origin     f1 ori (sequence partly withheld): f1 bacteriophage origin of replication; arrow indicates direction of (+) strand synthesis
   7623..7727    +  promoter       AmpR promoter: bla
   7728..8588    +  CDS            AmpR: β-lactamase; bla; confers resistance to ampicillin, carbenicillin, and related antibiotics
   8759..9347    +  rep_origin     ori: high-copy-number ColE1/pMB1/pBR322/pUC origin of replication
   9530..9622    +  CDS            lacI (fragment): lac repressor; lacI; The lac repressor binds to the lac operator to inhibit transcription in E. coli. This inhibition can be relieved by adding lactose or isopropyl-β-D-thiogalactopyranoside (IPTG).
   9635..9656    +  protein_bind   CAP binding site: CAP binding activates transcription in the presence of cAMP. E. coli catabolite activator protein
   9671..9701    +  promoter       lac promoter: promoter for the E. coli lac operon
   9709..9725    +  protein_bind   lac operator: The lac repressor binds to the lac operator to inhibit transcription in E. coli. This inhibition can be relieved by adding lactose or isopropyl-β-D-thiogalactopyranoside (IPTG). lac repressor encoded by lacI
   9770..9788    +  promoter       T3 promoter: promoter for bacteriophage T3 RNA polymerase
>Addgene plasmid #144461 | TFORF2985 | addgene full sequence | sequence record 407342 | Addgene NGS Result
TTAATGTAGTCTTATGCAATACTCTTGTAGTCTTGCAACATGGTAACGATGAGTTAGCAACATGCCTTAC
AAGGAGAGAAAAAGCACCGTGCATGCCGATTGGTGGAAGTAAGGTGGTACGATCGTGCCTTATTAGGAAG
GCAACAGACGGGTCTGACATGGATTGGACGAACCACTGAATTGCCGCATTGCAGAGATATTGTATTTAAG
TGCCTAGCTCGATACATAAACGGGTCTCTCTGGTTAGACCAGATCTGAGCCTGGGAGCTCTCTGGCTAAC
TAGGGAACCCACTGCTTAAGCCTCAATAAAGCTTGCCTTGAGTGCTTCAAGTAGTGTGTGCCCGTCTGTT
GTGTGACTCTGGTAACTAGAGATCCCTCAGACCCTTTTAGTCAGTGTGGAAAATCTCTAGCAGTGGCGCC
CGAACAGGGACTTGAAAGCGAAAGGGAAACCAGAGGAGCTCTCTCGACGCAGGACTCGGCTTGCTGAAGC
GCGCACGGCAAGAGGCGAGGGGCGGCGACTGGTGAGTACGCCAAAAATTTTGACTAGCGGAGGCTAGAAG
GAGAGAGATGGGTGCGAGAGCGTCAGTATTAAGCGGGGGAGAATTAGATCGCGATGGGAAAAAATTCGGT
TAAGGCCAGGGGGAAAGAAAAAATATAAATTAAAACATATAGTATGGGCAAGCAGGGAGCTAGAACGATT
CGCAGTTAATCCTGGCCTGTTAGAAACATCAGAAGGCTGTAGACAAATACTGGGACAGCTACAACCATCC
CTTCAGACAGGATCAGAAGAACTTAGATCATTATATAATACAGTAGCAACCCTCTATTGTGTGCATCAAA
GGATAGAGATAAAAGACACCAAGGAAGCTTTAGACAAGATAGAGGAAGAGCAAAACAAAAGTAAGACCAC
CGCACAGCAAGCGGCCGCTGATCTTCAGACCTGGAGGAGGAGATATGAGGGACAATTGGAGAAGTGAATT
ATATAAATATAAAGTAGTAAAAATTGAACCATTAGGAGTAGCACCCACCAAGGCAAAGAGAAGAGTGGTG
CAGAGAGAAAAAAGAGCAGTGGGAATAGGAGCTTTGTTCCTTGGGTTCTTGGGAGCAGCAGGAAGCACTA
TGGGCGCAGCGTCAATGACGCTGACGGTACAGGCCAGACAATTATTGTCTGGTATAGTGCAGCAGCAGAA
CAATTTGCTGAGGGCTATTGAGGCGCAACAGCATCTGTTGCAACTCACAGTCTGGGGCATCAAGCAGCTC
CAGGCAAGAATCCTGGCTGTGGAAAGATACCTAAAGGATCAACAGCTCCTGGGGATTTGGGGTTGCTCTG
GAAAACTCATTTGCACCACTGCTGTGCCTTGGAATGCTAGTTGGAGTAATAAATCTCTGGAACAGATTTG
GAATCACACGACCTGGATGGAGTGGGACAGAGAAATTAACAATTACACAAGCTTAATACACTCCTTAATT
GAAGAATCGCAAAACCAGCAAGAAAAGAATGAACAAGAATTATTGGAATTAGATAAATGGGCAAGTTTGT
GGAATTGGTTTAACATAACAAATTGGCTGTGGTATATAAAATTATTCATAATGATAGTAGGAGGCTTGGT
AGGTTTAAGAATAGTTTTTGCTGTACTTTCTATAGTGAATAGAGTTAGGCAGGGATATTCACCATTATCG
TTTCAGACCCACCTCCCAACCCCGAGGGGACCCATGCATTGCATCTCAATTAGTCAGCAACCAGGTGTGG
AAAGTCCCCAGGCTCCCCAGCAGGCAGAAGTATGCAAAGCATGCGTCTCAATTAGTCAGCAACCATAGTC
CCGCCCCTAACTCCGCCCATCCCGCCCCTAACTCCGCCCAGTTCCGCCCATTCTCCGCCCCATGGCTGAC
TAATTTTTTTTATTTATGCAGAGGCCGAGGCCGCCTCGGCCTCTGAGCTATTCCAGAAGTAGTGAGGAGG
CTTTTTTGGAGGCCTAGGCTTTTGCAAAAAGCTTTCTAGAGGTACCACCGGAGCTTACCATGACCGAGTA
CAAGCCCACGGTGCGCCTCGCCACCCGCGACGACGTCCCCAGGGCCGTACGCACCCTCGCCGCCGCGTTC
GCCGACTACCCCGCCACGCGCCACACCGTCGATCCGGACCGCCACATCGAGCGGGTCACCGAGCTGCAAG
AACTCTTCCTCACGCGCGTCGGGCTCGACATCGGCAAGGTGTGGGTCGCGGACGACGGCGCCGCCGTGGC
GGTCTGGACCACGCCGGAGAGCGTCGAAGCGGGGGCGGTGTTCGCCGAGATCGGCCCGCGCATGGCCGAG
TTGAGCGGTTCCCGGCTGGCCGCGCAGCAACAGATGGAAGGCCTCCTGGCGCCGCACCGGCCCAAGGAGC
CCGCGTGGTTCCTGGCCACCGTCGGCGTCTCGCCCGACCACCAGGGCAAGGGTCTGGGCAGCGCCGTCGT
GCTCCCCGGAGTGGAGGCGGCCGAGCGCGCCGGGGTGCCCGCCTTCCTGGAGACCTCCGCGCCCCGCAAC
CTCCCCTTCTACGAGCGGCTCGGCTTCACCGTCACCGCCGACGTCGAGGTGCCCGAAGGACCGCGCACCT
GGTGCATGACCCGCAAGCCCGGTGCCAGTTAACGAATTCTAGATCTTGAGACAAATGGCAGTATTCATCC
ACAATTTTAAAAGAAAAGGGGGGATTGGGGGGTACAGTGCAGGGGAAAGAATAGTAGACATAATAGCAAC
AGACATACAAACTAAAGAATTACAAAAACAAATTACAAAAATTCAAAATTTTCGGGTTTATTACAGGGAC
AGCAGAGATCCACTTTGGCGCCGGCTCGAGGCCTGCAGGTGCAAAGATGGATAAAGTTTTAAACAGAGAG
GAATCTTTGCAGCTAATGGACCTTCTAGGTCTTGAAAGGAGTGGGAATTGGCTCCGGTGCCCGTCAGTGG
GCAGAGCGCACATCGCCCACAGTCCCCGAGAAGTTGGGGGGAGGGGTCGGCAATTGAACCGGTGCCTAGA
GAAGGTGGCGCGGGGTAAACTGGGAAAGTGATGTCGTGTACTGGCTCCGCCTTTTTCCCGAGGGTGGGGG
AGAACCGTATATAAGTGCAGTAGTCGCCGTGAACGTTCTTTTTCGCAACGGGTTTGCCGCCAGAACACAG
GTAAGTGCCGTGTGTGGTTCCCGCGGGCCTGGCCTCTTTACGGGTTATGGCCCTTGCGTGCCTTGAATTA
CTTCCACCTGGCTGCAGTACGTGATTCTTGATCCCGAGCTTCGGGTTGGAAGTGGGTGGGAGAGTTCGAG
GCCTTGCGCTTAAGGAGCCCCTTCGCCTCGTGCTTGAGTTGAGGCCTGGCCTGGGCGCTGGGGCCGCCGC
GTGCGAATCTGGTGGCACCTTCGCGCCTGTCTCGCTGCTTTCGATAAGTCTCTAGCCATTTAAAATTTTT
GATGACCTGCTGCGACGCTTTTTTTCTGGCAAGATAGTCTTGTAAATGCGGGCCAAGATCTGCACACTGG
TATTTCGGTTTTTGGGGCCGCGGGCGGCGACGGGGCCCGTGCGTCCCAGCGCACATGTTCGGCGAGGCGG
GGCCTGCGAGCGCGGCCACCGAGAATCGGACGGGGGTAGTCTCAAGCTGGCCGGCCTGCTCTGGTGCCTG
GCCTCGCGCCGCCGTGTATCGCCCCGCCCTGGGCGGCAAGGCTGGCCCGGTCGGCACCAGTTGCGTGAGC
GGAAAGATGGCCGCTTCCCGGCCCTGCTGCAGGGAGCTCAAAATGGAGGACGCGGCGCTCGGGAGAGCGG
GCGGGTGAGTCACCCACACAAAGGAAAAGGGCCTTTCCGTCCTCAGCCGTCGCTTCATGTGACTCCACGG
AGTACCGGGCGCCGTCCAGGCACCTCGATTAGTTCTCGAGCTTTTGGAGTACGTCGTCTTTAGGTTGGGG
GGAGGGGTTTTATGCGATGGAGTTTCCCCACACTGAGTGGGTGGAGACTGAAGTTAGGCCAGCTTGGCAC
TTGATGTAATTCTCCTTGGAATTTGCCCTTTTTGAGTTTGGATCTTGGTTCATTCTCAAGCCTCAGACAG
TGGTTCAAAGTTTTTTTCTTCCATTTCAGGTGTCGTGAGGCTAGCATCGATTGATCAACAAGTTTGTACA
AAAAAGTTGGCATGGGGGAACCCCGGGCTGGGGCCGCCCTGGACGATGGCAGCGGCTGGACGGGCAGTGA
GGAAGGCAGTGAGGAGGGTACCGGCGGCAGTGAGGGGGCTGGGGGTGACGGGGGCCCGGATGCAGAGGGG
GTGTGGAGCCCAGACATTGAGCAGAGCTTCCAGGAGGCCCTGGCCATCTATCCACCCTGCGGCCGCCGGA
AAATAATTTTGTCTGATGAAGGCAAGATGTATGGTCGGAATGAACTGATCGCCCGCTACATCAAGCTGAG
AACGGGGAAGACCCGAACTCGAAAACAGGTTTCTAGTCACATCCAGGTTTTGGCCCGAAGGAAATCAAGG
GAAATCCAGTCCAAGTTGAAGGACCAGGTTTCCAAGGACAAGGCTTTCCAGACAATGGCAACCATGTCCT
CTGCCCAGCTCATCTCCGCGCCTTCTCTGCAGGCCAAACTGGGTCCCACTGGTCCTCAGGCCTCTGAGCT
TTTCCAGTTTTGGTCTGGAGGATCTGGGCCCCCCTGGAATGTTCCAGATGTGAAGCCATTCTCACAGACA
CCGTTCACCTTGTCACTGACTCCCCCATCTACTGACCTCCCAGGGTACGAGCCCCCCCAAGCCCTCTCAC
CCCTGCCCCCACCTACCCCATCGCCCCCAGCCTGGCAGGCTCGGGGCCTGGGCACCGCCCGGTTGCAGCT
GGTAGAGTTCTCAGCCTTCGTGGAACCGCCAGATGCAGTTGATTCTTACCAGAGGCACCTGTTCGTGCAC
ATCAGCCAGCACTGCCCCAGCCCCGGAGCGCCGCCGCTCGAGAGTGTGGACGTCCGGCAGATCTACGACA
AATTCCCTGAGAAAAAGGGTGGCCTCCGAGAGCTATATGATCGTGGCCCCCCCCATGCCTTCTTCCTGGT
CAAGTTCTGGGCGGACCTGAACTGGGGCCCAAGTGGTGAGGAGGCAGGGGCCGGTGGCAGCATCAGCAGT
GGTGGCTTCTACGGAGTGAGCAGCCAGTATGAGAGCCTGGAACACATGACCCTCACCTGTTCCTCCAAGG
TCTGCTCTTTTGGCAAGCAGGTGGTGGAGAAGGTGGAGACGGAACGGGCCCAGCTGGAGGACGGCAGATT
TGTGTACCGCCTGCTGCGCTCGCCCATGTGCGAGTACCTGGTGAATTTCTTGCACAAGTTGCGGCAGCTG
CCTGAGCGATACATGATGAACAGCGTCCTGGAAAACTTCACCATCCTCCAGGTGGTGACAAACAGAGACA
CCCAGGAACTGCTGCTCTGCACCGCCTATGTCTTCGAGGTCTCCACCAGCGAGCGTGGGGCCCAGCATCA
CATTTACCGCCTGGTCAGGGACTGCCCAACTTTCTTGTACAAAGTGGTTGATATCGGTAAGCCTATCCCT
AACCCTCTCCTCGGTCTCGATTCTACGTAGTAATGAACTAGTCCGTAACTTGAAAGTATTTCGATTTCTT
GGCTTTATATATCTTGTGGAAAGGACGAGGACGTCCGAAGGAGACCATATTCACGCGTTAAGTCGACAAT
CAACCTCTGGATTACAAAATTTGTGAAAGATTGACTGGTATTCTTAACTATGTTGCTCCTTTTACGCTAT
GTGGATACGCTGCTTTAATGCCTTTGTATCATGCTATTGCTTCCCGTATGGCTTTCATTTTCTCCTCCTT
GTATAAATCCTGGTTGCTGTCTCTTTATGAGGAGTTGTGGCCCGTTGTCAGGCAACGTGGCGTGGTGTGC
ACTGTGTTTGCTGACGCAACCCCCACTGGTTGGGGCATTGCCACCACCTGTCAGCTCCTTTCCGGGACTT
TCGCTTTCCCCCTCCCTATTGCCACGGCGGAACTCATCGCCGCCTGCCTTGCCCGCTGCTGGACAGGGGC
TCGGCTGTTGGGCACTGACAATTCCGTGGTGTTGTCGGGGAAATCATCGTCCTTTCCTTGGCTGCTCGCC
TGTGTTGCCACCTGGATTCTGCGCGGGACGTCCTTCTGCTACGTCCCTTCGGCCCTCAATCCAGCGGACC
TTCCTTCCCGCGGCCTGCTGCCGGCTCTGCGGCCTCTTCCGCGTCTTCGCCTTCGCCCTCAGACGAGTCG
GATCTCCCTTTGGGCCGCCTCCCCGCGTCGACTTTAAGACCAATGACTTACAAGGCAGCTGTAGATCTTA
GCCACTTTTTAAAAGAAAAGGGGGGACTGGAAGGGCTAATTCACTCCCAACGAAGACAAGATCTGCTTTT
TGCTTGTACTGGGTCTCTCTGGTTAGACCAGATCTGAGCCTGGGAGCTCTCTGGCTAACTAGGGAACCCA
CTGCTTAAGCCTCAATAAAGCTTGCCTTGAGTGCTTCAAGTAGTGTGTGCCCGTCTGTTGTGTGACTCTG
GTAACTAGAGATCCCTCAGACCCTTTTAGTCAGTGTGGAAAATCTCTAGCAGTACGTATAGTAGTTCATG
TCATCTTATTATTCAGTATTTATAACTTGCAAAGAAATGAATATCAGAGAGTGAGAGGAACTTGTTTATT
GCAGCTTATAATGGTTACAAATAAAGCAATAGCATCACAAATTTCACAAATAAAGCATTTTTTTCACTGC
ATTCTAGTTGTGGTTTGTCCAAACTCATCAATGTATCTTATCATGTCTGGCTCTAGCTATCCCGCCCCTA
ACTCCGCCCATCCCGCCCCTAACTCCGCCCAGTTCCGCCCATTCTCCGCCCCATGGCTGACTAATTTTTT
TTATTTATGCAGAGGCCGAGGCCGCCTCGGCCTCTGAGCTATTCCAGAAGTAGTGAGGAGGCTTTTTTGG
AGGCCTAGGGACGTACCCAATTCGCCCTATAGTGAGTCGTATTACGCGCGCTCACTGGCCGTCGTTTTAC
AACGTCGTGACTGGGAAAACCCTGGCGTTACCCAACTTAATCGCCTTGCAGCACATCCCCCTTTCGCCAG
CTGGCGTAATAGCGAAGAGGCCCGCACCGATCGCCCTTCCCAACAGTTGCGCAGCCTGAATGGCGAATGG
G
[124 nt withheld, positions 7142-7265]
C
[91 nt withheld, positions 7267-7357]
A
[49 nt withheld, positions 7359-7407]
CCTTTGACGTTGGAGTCCACGTTCTTT
[37 nt withheld, positions 7435-7471]
ACCCTATCTCGGTCTATTCTTTTGATTTATAAGGGATTTTGCCGATTTCGGCCTATTGGTTAAAAAATGA
GCTGATTTAACAAAAATTTAACGCGAATTTTAACAAAATATTAACGCTTACAATTTAGGTGGCACTTTTC
GGGGAAATGTGCGCGGAACCCCTATTTGTTTATTTTTCTAAATACATTCAAATATGTATCCGCTCATGAG
ACAATAACCCTGATAAATGCTTCAATAATATTGAAAAAGGAAGAGTATGAGTATTCAACATTTCCGTGTC
GCCCTTATTCCCTTTTTTGCGGCATTTTGCCTTCCTGTTTTTGCTCACCCAGAAACGCTGGTGAAAGTAA
AAGATGCTGAAGATCAGTTGGGTGCACGAGTGGGTTACATCGAACTGGATCTCAACAGCGGTAAGATCCT
TGAGAGTTTTCGCCCCGAAGAACGTTTTCCAATGATGAGCACTTTTAAAGTTCTGCTATGTGGCGCGGTA
TTATCCCGTATTGACGCCGGGCAAGAGCAACTCGGTCGCCGCATACACTATTCTCAGAATGACTTGGTTG
AGTACTCACCAGTCACAGAAAAGCATCTTACGGATGGCATGACAGTAAGAGAATTATGCAGTGCTGCCAT
AACCATGAGTGATAACACTGCGGCCAACTTACTTCTGACAACGATCGGAGGACCGAAGGAGCTAACCGCT
TTTTTGCACAACATGGGGGATCATGTAACTCGCCTTGATCGTTGGGAACCGGAGCTGAATGAAGCCATAC
CAAACGACGAGCGTGACACCACGATGCCTGTAGCAATGGCAACAACGTTGCGCAAACTATTAACTGGCGA
ACTACTTACTCTAGCTTCCCGGCAACAATTAATAGACTGGATGGAGGCGGATAAAGTTGCAGGACCACTT
CTGCGCTCGGCCCTTCCGGCTGGCTGGTTTATTGCTGATAAATCTGGAGCCGGTGAGCGTGGGTCTCGCG
GTATCATTGCAGCACTGGGGCCAGATGGTAAGCCCTCCCGTATCGTAGTTATCTACACGACGGGGAGTCA
GGCAACTATGGATGAACGAAATAGACAGATCGCTGAGATAGGTGCCTCACTGATTAAGCATTGGTAACTG
TCAGACCAAGTTTACTCATATATACTTTAGATTGATTTAAAACTTCATTTTTAATTTAAAAGGATCTAGG
TGAAGATCCTTTTTGATAATCTCATGACCAAAATCCCTTAACGTGAGTTTTCGTTCCACTGAGCGTCAGA
CCCCGTAGAAAAGATCAAAGGATCTTCTTGAGATCCTTTTTTTCTGCGCGTAATCTGCTGCTTGCAAACA
AAAAAACCACCGCTACCAGCGGTGGTTTGTTTGCCGGATCAAGAGCTACCAACTCTTTTTCCGAAGGTAA
CTGGCTTCAGCAGAGCGCAGATACCAAATACTGTTCTTCTAGTGTAGCCGTAGTTAGGCCACCACTTCAA
GAACTCTGTAGCACCGCCTACATACCTCGCTCTGCTAATCCTGTTACCAGTGGCTGCTGCCAGTGGCGAT
AAGTCGTGTCTTACCGGGTTGGACTCAAGACGATAGTTACCGGATAAGGCGCAGCGGTCGGGCTGAACGG
GGGGTTCGTGCACACAGCCCAGCTTGGAGCGAACGACCTACACCGAACTGAGATACCTACAGCGTGAGCT
ATGAGAAAGCGCCACGCTTCCCGAAGGGAGAAAGGCGGACAGGTATCCGGTAAGCGGCAGGGTCGGAACA
GGAGAGCGCACGAGGGAGCTTCCAGGGGGAAACGCCTGGTATCTTTATAGTCCTGTCGGGTTTCGCCACC
TCTGACTTGAGCGTCGATTTTTGTGATGCTCGTCAGGGGGGCGGAGCCTATGGAAAAACGCCAGCAACGC
GGCCTTTTTACGGTTCCTGGCCTTTTGCTGGCCTTTTGCTCACATGTTCTTTCCTGCGTTATCCCCTGAT
TCTGTGGATAACCGTATTACCGCCTTTGAGTGAGCTGATACCGCTCGCCGCAGCCGAACGACCGAGCGCA
GCGAGTCAGTGAGCGAGGAAGCGGAAGAGCGCCCAATACGCAAACCGCCTCTCCCCGCGCGTTGGCCGAT
TCATTAATGCAGCTGGCACGACAGGTTTCCCGACTGGAAAGCGGGCAGTGAGCGCAACGCAATTAATGTG
AGTTAGCTCACTCATTAGGCACCCCAGGCTTTACACTTTATGCTTCCGGCTCGTATGTTGTGTGGAATTG
TGAGCGGATAACAATTTCACACAGGAAACAGCTATGACCATGATTACGCCAAGCGCGCAATTAACCCTCA
CTAAAGGGAACAAAAGCTGGAGCTGCAAGC
