>Addgene plasmid #144461 | TFORF2985 | depositor partial sequence | sequence record 285498 | Insert
ATCGATTGATCAACAAGTTTGTACAAAAAAGTTGGCATGGGGGAACCCCGGGCTGGGGCCGCCCTGGACG
ATGGCAGCGGCTGGACGGGCAGTGAGGAAGGCAGTGAGGAGGGTACCGGCGGCAGTGAGGGGGCTGGGGG
TGACGGGGGCCCGGATGCAGAGGGGGTGTGGAGCCCAGACATTGAGCAGAGCTTCCAGGAGGCCCTGGCC
ATCTATCCACCCTGCGGCCGCCGGAAAATAATTTTGTCTGATGAAGGCAAGATGTATGGTCGGAATGAAC
TGATCGCCCGCTACATCAAGCTGAGAACGGGGAAGACCCGAACTCGAAAACAGGTTTCTAGTCACATCCA
GGTTTTGGCCCGAAGGAAATCAAGGGAAATCCAGTCCAAGTTGAAGGACCAGGTTTCCAAGGACAAGGCT
TTCCAGACAATGGCAACCATGTCCTCTGCCCAGCTCATCTCCGCGCCTTCTCTGCAGGCCAAACTGGGTC
CCACTGGTCCTCAGGCCTCTGAGCTTTTCCAGTTTTGGTCTGGAGGATCTGGGCCCCCCTGGAATGTTCC
AGATGTGAAGCCATTCTCACAGACACCGTTCACCTTGTCACTGACTCCCCCATCTACTGACCTCCCAGGG
TACGAGCCCCCCCAAGCCCTCTCACCCCTGCCCCCACCTACCCCATCGCCCCCAGCCTGGCAGGCTCGGG
GCCTGGGCACCGCCCGGTTGCAGCTGGTAGAGTTCTCAGCCTTCGTGGAACCGCCAGATGCAGTTGATTC
TTACCAGAGGCACCTGTTCGTGCACATCAGCCAGCACTGCCCCAGCCCCGGAGCGCCGCCGCTCGAGAGT
GTGGACGTCCGGCAGATCTACGACAAATTCCCTGAGAAAAAGGGTGGCCTCCGAGAGCTATATGATCGTG
GCCCCCCCCATGCCTTCTTCCTGGTCAAGTTCTGGGCGGACCTGAACTGGGGCCCAAGTGGTGAGGAGGC
AGGGGCCGGTGGCAGCATCAGCAGTGGTGGCTTCTACGGAGTGAGCAGCCAGTATGAGAGCCTGGAACAC
ATGACCCTCACCTGTTCCTCCAAGGTCTGCTCTTTTGGCAAGCAGGTGGTGGAGAAGGTGGAGACGGAAC
GGGCCCAGCTGGAGGACGGCAGATTTGTGTACCGCCTGCTGCGCTCGCCCATGTGCGAGTACCTGGTGAA
TTTCTTGCACAAGTTGCGGCAGCTGCCTGAGCGATACATGATGAACAGCGTCCTGGAAAACTTCACCATC
CTCCAGGTGGTGACAAACAGAGACACCCAGGAACTGCTGCTCTGCACCGCCTATGTCTTCGAGGTCTCCA
CCAGCGAGCGTGGGGCCCAGCATCACATTTACCGCCTGGTCAGGGACTGCCCAACTTTCTTGTACAAAGT
GGTTGATATCGGTAAGCCTATCCCTAACCCTCTCCTCGGTCTCGATTCTACGTAGTAATGAACTAGTCCG
TAACTTGAAAGTATTTCGATTTCTTGGCTTTATATATCTTGTGGAAAGGACGAGGACGTCCGAAGGAGAC
CATATTC
