>Addgene plasmid #144461 | TFORF2985 | depositor partial sequence | sequence record 285499 | Barcode
GGACGTCCGAAGGAGACCATATTC
